>Addgene plasmid #57947 | mOrange2-Clathrin-15 | depositor partial sequence | sequence record 89095 | insert sequence
TGACGTCAGATCCGCTAGCGCTACCGGTCGCCCCATGGTGAGCAAGGGCGAGGAGAATAACATGGCCATC
ATCAAGGAGTTCATGCGCTTCAAGGTGCGCATGGAGGGCTCCGTGAACGGCCACGAGTTCGAGATCGAGG
GCGAGGGCGAGGGCCGCCCCTACGAGGGCTTTCAGACCGCTAAGCTGAAGGTGACCAAGGGTGGCCCCCT
GCCCTTCGCCTGGGACATCCTGTCCCCTCATTTCACCTACGGCTCCAAGGCCTACGTGAAGCACCCCGCC
GACATCCCCGACTACTTCAAGCTGTCCTTCCCCGAGGGCTTCAAGTGGGAGCGCGTGATGAACTACGAGG
ACGGCGGCGTGGTGACCGTGACCCAGGACTCCTCCCTGCAGGACGGCGAGTTCATCTACAAGGTGAAGCT
GCGCGGCACCAACTTCCCCTCCGACGGCCCCGTGATGCAGAAGAAGACCATGGGCTGGGAGGCCTCCTCC
GAGCGGATGTACCCCGAGGACGGTGCCCTGAAGGGCAAGATCAAGATGAGGCTGAAGCTGAAGGACGGCG
GCCACTACACCTCCGAGGTCAAGACCACCTACAAGGCCAAGAAGCCCGTGCAGCTGCCCGGCGCCTACAT
CGTCGACATCAAGTTGGACATCACCTCCCACAACGAGGACTACACCATCGTGGAACAGTACGAACGCGCC
GAGGGCCGCCACTCCACCGGCGGCATGGACGAGCTGTACAAGTCCGGACTCAGATCTCGAGCTCAAGCTT
CGAATTCTGCAGTCGACATGGCTGATGACTTTGGCTTCTTCTCGTCGTCGGAGAGTGGTGCCCCGGAGGC
GGCGGAGGAGGACCCGGCGGCCGCCTTCCTGGCCCAGCAGGAGAGCGAGATTGCAGGCATAGAGAACGAC
GAGGGCTTCGGGGCACCTGCCGGCAGCCATGCGGCCCCCGCACAGCCGGGCCCCACGAGTGGGGCTGGTT
CTGAGGACATGGGGACCACAGTCAATGGAGATGTGTTTCAGGAGGCCAACGGTCCTGCTGATGGCTACGC
AGCCATTGCCCAGGCTGACAGGCTGACCCAGGAGCCTGAGAGCATCCGCAAGTGGCGAGAGGAGCAGAGG
AAACGGCTGCAAGAGCTGGATGCTGCATCTAAGGTCACGGAACAGGAATGGCGGGAGAAGGCCAAGAAGG
ACCTGGAGGAGTGGAACCAGCGCCAGAGTGAACAAGTAGAGAAGAACAAGATCAACAACCGGGCATCCGA
GGAGGCTTTCGTGAAGGAATCCAAGGAGGAGACCCCAGGCACAGAGTGGGAGAAGGTGGCCCAGCTATGT
GACTTCAACCCCAAGAGCAGCAAGCAGTGCAAAGATGTGTCCCGCCTGCGCTCGGTGCTCATGTCCCTGA
AGCAGACGCCACTGTCCCGCTAGGGATCCACCGGATCTAGATAACTGATCATAATCAGCCATACCACATT
