>Addgene plasmid #57947 | mOrange2-Clathrin-15 | addgene partial sequence | sequence record 104273 | SV40pA-R 5'-GAAATTTGTGATGCTATTGC-3'
GTTAACAACAACAATTGCATTCATTTTATGTTTCAGGTTCAGGGGGAGGTGTGGGAGGTTTTTTAAAGCA
AGTAAAACCTCTACAAATGTGGTATGGCTGATTATGATCAGTTATCTAGATCCGGTGGATCCCTAGCGGG
ACAGTGGCGTCTGCTTCAGGGACATGAGCACCGAGCGCAGGCGGGACACATCTTTGCACTGCTTGCTGCT
CTTGGGGTTGAAGTCACATAGCTGGGCCACCTTCTCCCACTCTGTGCCTGGGGTCTCCTCCTTGGATTCC
TTCACGAAAGCCTCCTCGGATGCCCGGTTGTTGATCTTGTTCTTCTCTACTTGTTCACTCTGGCGCTGGT
TCCACTCCTCCAGGTCCTTCTTGGCCTTCTCCCGCCATTCCTGTTCCGTGACCTTAGATGCAGCATCCAG
CTCTTGCAGCCGTTTCCTCTGCTCCTCTCGCCACTTGCGGATGCTCTCAGGCTCCTGGGTCAGCCTGTCA
GCCTGGGCAATGGCTGCGTAGCCATCAGCAGGACCGTTGGCCTCCTGAAACACATCTCCATTGACTGTGG
TCCCCATGTCCTCAGAACCAGCCCCACTCGTGGGGCCCGGCTGTGCGGGGGCCGCATGGCTGCCGGCAGG
TGCCCCGAAGCCCTCGTCGTTCTCTATGCCTGCAATCTCGCTCTCCTGCTGGGCCAGGAAGGCGGCCGCC
GGGTCCTCCTCCGCCGCCTCCGGGGCACCACTCTCCGACGACGAGAAGAAGCCAAAGTCATCAGCCATGT
CGACTGCAGAATTCGAAGCTTGAGCTCGAGATCTGAGTCCGGACTTGTACAGCTCGTCCATGCCGCCGGT
GGAGTGGCGGCCCTCGGCGCGTTCGTACTGTTCCACGATGGTGTAGTCCTCGTTGTGGGAGGTGATGTCC
AACTTGATGTCGAC
