[The description below was written by a language model from this plasmid's Addgene catalogue record.]
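Description:
mOrange2-Clathrin-15 is a mammalian expression plasmid that produces a fluorescent fusion of human clathrin light chain B (CLTB, also known as LCB) with the monomeric orange fluorescent protein mOrange2. It is built on an mOrange2 backbone of about 4.75 kb before insertion of the clathrin sequence. It is maintained in E. coli as a high-copy plasmid under kanamycin selection. A neomycin resistance marker allows G418 selection of transfected mammalian cells, so stable lines can be made as well as transient transfections. The record does not list the origin of replication or other backbone features, and no feature table is provided. The cloning method is recorded as unknown.

Expression of the fusion is driven by the CMV promoter, a strong constitutive promoter in most mammalian cell types. The listed sequencing primers point to an SV40 polyadenylation signal downstream of the coding region. The name suggests that mOrange2 sits ahead of clathrin, and the "15" may denote a linker length, but the record does not explicitly state the orientation of the tag or the nature of any linker.

The stated purpose is localization of clathrin vesicles. The light chain incorporates into clathrin coats, so the fusion marks clathrin-coated pits and vesicles for fluorescence imaging. The reporter has an excitation maximum of 549 nm and an emission maximum of 565 nm. The associated publication concerns improving the photostability of bright monomeric orange and red fluorescent proteins, which fits the use of this construct in extended or time-lapse microscopy and in multicolour experiments alongside spectrally distinct markers.
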