Addgene plasmid #57947: mOrange2-Clathrin-15
Purpose: Localization: Clathrin Vesicles, Excitation: 549, Emission: 565
Depositing lab: Michael Davidson. Depositing organization: Florida State University, Tallahassee. Publication: Improving the photostability of bright monomeric orange and red fluorescent proteins. Shaner NC, Lin MZ, McKeown MR, Steinbach PA, Hazelwood KL, Davidson MW, Tsien RY. Nat Methods. 2008 Jun;5(6):545-51. doi: 10.1038/nmeth.1209. Epub 2008 May 4. PubMed 18454154.
Backbone
  Vector backbone: mOrange2
  Backbone size w/o insert (bp): 4750
  Vector type: Mammalian Expression
  Selectable markers: Neomycin (select with G418)
Growth in bacteria
  Bacterial resistance: Kanamycin, 50 μg/mL
  Growth temperature: 37°C
  Growth strain: DH5alpha
  Copy number: High Copy
Gene/Insert
  Gene/Insert name: Clathrin (alt name: NM_001834.2)
  Species: H. sapiens (human)
  Entrez Gene: CLTB (a.k.a. LCB)
  Promoter: CMV
  Tag / fusion protein: mOrange2
  Cloning method: Unknown
  Sequencing primers: 5′ CMV-F; 3′ SV40pA-R
Terms and licenses: Academic/Nonprofit Terms; Industry Terms: Not Available to Industry
Depositor comments: . Excitation = 549; Emission = 565
How to cite: mOrange2-Clathrin-15 was a gift from Michael Davidson (Addgene plasmid # 57947 ; http://n2t.net/addgene:57947 ; RRID:Addgene_57947)
